>Addgene plasmid #183398 | pMSCV-IRES-GFP-Hybrid-caspase_mouse-caspase-11-CARD+canine-Caspase-1/4-catalytic domain | addgene full sequence | sequence record 361185 | Addgene NGS Result
GCCTTGGCTTTTGACCCCCCTCCCTGGGTCAAGCCCTTTGTACACCCTAAGCCTCCGCCTCCTCTTCCTC
CATCCGCCCCGTCTCTCCCCCTTGAACCTCCTCGTTCGACCCCGCCTCGATCCTCCCTTTATCCAGCCCT
CACTCCTTCTCTAGGCGCCGGAATTAGATCTCTCGAGATCGATGCGGCCGCGCCACCATGGAACAAAAAC
TCATCTCAGAAGAGGATCTGATGGCTGAAAACAAACACCCTGACAAACCACTTAAGGTGTTGGAACAGCT
GGGCAAAGAAGTCCTTACGGAGTACCTAGAAAAATTAGTACAAAGCAATGTACTGAAATTAAAGGAGGAA
GATAAACAAAAATTTAACAATGCTGAACGCAGTGACAAGCGTTGGGTTTTTGTAGATGCCATGAAAAAGA
AACACAGCAAAGTAGGTGAAATGCTTCTCCAGACATTCTTCAGTGTGGACCCAGGCAGCCACCATGGTGA
AGCTAATCTGGAAGCCTTCGTGGAAAACATGCCTGGGCCAACCATTCCTGACTCAGAAGAATCTACAGAT
ACTCTCAAGCTTTGTCCTCCTGAAACATTTGTGAAAATGTATAAAGAGAAGGCTGAAGAGATCTACCCAA
TAAAGGAGAGAAAGGATCGTACTCGTCTGGCTCTCATCATATGCAATATAGAGTTTGATCATCTTTCTAC
CAGGGATGGAGCTGAACTTGACATTGCAGGAATGGAGAGTCTGCTGGAGGGCCTGGGCTACAGTGTAGTT
GTGAAACGGAAACTCACTGCTAAGGGTATGGAATCAGTGCTACGGGAATTTGCTGCCCGCCCAGAGCATA
AGTCCTCAGACAGCACATTCTTGGTGTTAATGTCTCACGGCATCCTGAATGGAATCTGTGGGACCGCACA
CAGCGTGGAAAATCCAGATGTACTAGCTTATGACACCATCTTCCAGATTTTCAACAACCGTCACTGCCTC
AACCTCAAGGACAAACCGAAGGTCATCATCATCCAGGCCTGCAGAGGTGAAAATCCTGGGGAACTGTGGG
TCAGCGACTCTCCAAAAGCCTCGACAGACAGCTGGACACATCAACCTCTGATGCTCCAGAGTGATGCCAT
TCACAAGGTCCACGTGGAGAAGGACTTCATTGCTTTCTGCTCCTCAACCCCACATAATGTGTCCTGGAGA
CATATCACGAAGGGATCTCTTTTCATTGCACAACTCATCACATGCTTCCAAAAATATTCCTGGTGCTGTC
ACCTAGAAGGAGTATTCCGGAAGGTACAACAATCATTTGAAAAACCAGATGTGAAAGCCCAGATGCCGAC
CATTGAACGAGTATCCATGACAAGATATTTCTATCTCTTCCCAGGACATTAAGTCGACGGTATCGATAAG
CTTGATATCGAATTCCGCCCCCCCCCCTAACGTTACTGGCCGAAGCCGCTTGGAATAAGGCCGGTGTGCG
TTTGTCTATATGTTATTTTCCACCATATTGCCGTCTTTTGGCAATGTGAGGGCCCGGAAACCTGGCCCTG
TCTTCTTGACGAGCATTCCTAGGGGTCTTTCCCCTCTCGCCAAAGGAATGCAAGGTCTGTTGAATGTCGT
GAAGGAAGCAGTTCCTCTGGAAGCTTCTTGAAGACAAACAACGTCTGTAGCGACCCTTTGCAGGCAGCGG
AACCCCCCACCTGGCGACAGGTGCCTCTGCGGCCAAAAGCCACGTGTATAAGATACACCTGCAAAGGCGG
CACAACCCCAGTGCCACGTTGTGAGTTGGATAGTTGTGGAAAGAGTCAAATGGCTCTCCTCAAGCGTATT
CAACAAGGGGCTGAAGGATGCCCAGAAGGTACCCCATTGTATGGGATCTGATCTGGGGCCTCGGTGCACA
TGCTTTACATGTGTTTAGTCGAGGTTAAAAAAACGTCTAGGCCCCCCGAACCACGGGGACGTGGTTTTCC
TTTGAAAAACACGATGATAATATGGCCACAACCATGGTGAGCAAGGGCGAGGAGCTGTTCACCGGGGTGG
TGCCCATCCTGGTCGAGCTGGACGGCGACGTAAACGGCCACAAGTTCAGCGTGTCTGGCGAGGGCGAGGG
CGATGCCACCTACGGCAAGCTGACCCTGAAGTTCATCTGCACCACCGGCAAGCTGCCCGTGCCCTGGCCC
ACCCTCGTGACCACCCTGACCTACGGCGTGCAGTGCTTCAGCCGCTACCCCGACCACATGAAGCAGCACG
ACTTCTTCAAGTCCGCCATGCCCGAAGGCTACGTCCAGGAGCGCACCATCTTCTTCAAGGACGACGGCAA
CTACAAGACCCGCGCCGAGGTGAAGTTCGAGGGCGACACCCTGGTGAACCGCATCGAGCTGAAGGGCATC
GACTTCAAGGAGGACGGCAACATCCTGGGGCACAAGCTGGAGTACAACTACAACAGCCACAACGTCTATA
TCATGGCCGACAAGCAGAAGAACGGCATCAAGGCGAACTTCAAGATCCGCCACAACATCGAGGACGGCAG
CGTGCAGCTCGCCGACCACTACCAGCAGAACACCCCCATCGGCGACGGCCCCGTGCTGCTGCCCGACAAC
CACTACCTGAGCACCCAGTCCGCCCTGAGCAAAGACCCCAACGAGAAGCGCGATCACATGGTCCTGCTGG
AGTTCGTGACCGCCGCCGGGATCACTCTCGGCATGGACGAGCTGTACAAGTAATGAATTAATTAAGAATT
CGATAAAATAAAAGATTTTATTTAGTCTCCAGAAAAAGGGGGGAATGAAAGACCCCACCTGTAGGTTTGG
CAAGCTAGCTTAAGTAACGCCATTTTGCAAGGCATGGAAAATACATAACTGAGAATAGAGAAGTTCAGAT
CAAGGTTAGGAACAGAGAGACAGCAGAATATGGGCCAAACAGGATATCTGTGGTAAGCAGTTCCTGCCCC
GGCTCAGGGCCAAGAACAGATGGTCCCCAGATGCGGTCCCGCCCTCAGCAGTTTCTAGAGAACCATCAGA
TGTTTCCAGGGTGCCCCAAGGACCTGAAATGACCCTGTGCCTTATTTGAACTAACCAATCAGTTCGCTTC
TCGCTTCTGTTCGCGCGCTTCTGCTCCCCGAGCTCAATAAAAGAGCCCACAACCCCTCACTCGGCGCGCC
AGTCCTCCGATAGACTGCGTCGCCCGGGTACCCGTGTATCCAATAAACCCTCTTGCAGTTGCATCCGACT
TGTGGTCTCGCTGTTCCTTGGGAGGGTCTCCTCTGAGTGATTGACTACCCGTCAGCGGGGGTCTTTCATG
GGTAACAGTTTCTTGAAGTTGGAGAACAACATTCTGAGGGTAGGAGTCGAATATTAAGTAATCCTGACTC
AATTAGCCACTGTTTTGAATCCACATACTCCAATACTCCTGAAATAGTTCATTATGGACAGCGCAGAAAG
AGCTGGGGAGAATTGTGAAATTGTTATCCGCTCACAATTCCACACAACATACGAGCCGGAAGCATAAAGT
GTAAAGCCTGGGGTGCCTAATGAGTGAGCTAACTCACATTAATTGCGTTGCGCTCACTGCCCGCTTTCCA
GTCGGGAAACCTGTCGTGCCAGCTGCATTAATGAATCGGCCAACGCGCGGGGAGAGGCGGTTTGCGTATT
GGGCGCTCTTCCGCTTCCTCGCTCACTGACTCGCTGCGCTCGGTCGTTCGGCTGCGGCGAGCGGTATCAG
CTCACTCAAAGGCGGTAATACGGTTATCCACAGAATCAGGGGATAACGCAGGAAAGAACATGTGAGCAAA
AGGCCAGCAAAAGGCCAGGAACCGTAAAAAGGCCGCGTTGCTGGCGTTTTTCCATAGGCTCCGCCCCCCT
GACGAGCATCACAAAAATCGACGCTCAAGTCAGAGGTGGCGAAACCCGACAGGACTATAAAGATACCAGG
CGTTTCCCCCTGGAAGCTCCCTCGTGCGCTCTCCTGTTCCGACCCTGCCGCTTACCGGATACCTGTCCGC
CTTTCTCCCTTCGGGAAGCGTGGCGCTTTCTCATAGCTCACGCTGTAGGTATCTCAGTTCGGTGTAGGTC
GTTCGCTCCAAGCTGGGCTGTGTGCACGAACCCCCCGTTCAGCCCGACCGCTGCGCCTTATCCGGTAACT
ATCGTCTTGAGTCCAACCCGGTAAGACACGACTTATCGCCACTGGCAGCAGCCACTGGTAACAGGATTAG
CAGAGCGAGGTATGTAGGCGGTGCTACAGAGTTCTTGAAGTGGTGGCCTAACTACGGCTACACTAGAAGA
ACAGTATTTGGTATCTGCGCTCTGCTGAAGCCAGTTACCTTCGGAAAAAGAGTTGGTAGCTCTTGATCCG
GCAAACAAACCACCGCTGGTAGCGGTGGTTTTTTTGTTTGCAAGCAGCAGATTACGCGCAGAAAAAAAGG
ATCTCAAGAAGATCCTTTGATCTTTTCTACGGGGTCTGACGCTCAGTGGAACGAAAACTCACGTTAAGGG
ATTTTGGTCATGAGATTATCAAAAAGGATCTTCACCTAGATCCTTTTAAATTAAAAATGAAGTTTTAAAT
CAATCTAAAGTATATATGAGTAAACTTGGTCTGACAGTTACCAATGCTTAATCAGTGAGGCACCTATCTC
AGCGATCTGTCTATTTCGTTCATCCATAGTTGCCTGACTCCCCGTCGTGTAGATAACTACGATACGGGAG
GGCTTACCATCTGGCCCCAGTGCTGCAATGATACCGCGAGACCCACGCTCACCGGCTCCAGATTTATCAG
CAATAAACCAGCCAGCCGGAAGGGCCGAGCGCAGAAGTGGTCCTGCAACTTTATCCGCCTCCATCCAGTC
TATTAATTGTTGCCGGGAAGCTAGAGTAAGTAGTTCGCCAGTTAATAGTTTGCGCAACGTTGTTGCCATT
GCTACAGGCATCGTGGTGTCACGCTCGTCGTTTGGTATGGCTTCATTCAGCTCCGGTTCCCAACGATCAA
GGCGAGTTACATGATCCCCCATGTTGTGCAAAAAAGCGGTTAGCTCCTTCGGTCCTCCGATCGTTGTCAG
AAGTAAGTTGGCCGCAGTGTTATCACTCATGGTTATGGCAGCACTGCATAATTCTCTTACTGTCATGCCA
TCCGTAAGATGCTTTTCTGTGACTGGTGAGTACTCAACCAAGTCATTCTGAGAATAGTGTATGCGGCGAC
CGAGTTGCTCTTGCCCGGCGTCAATACGGGATAATACCGCGCCACATAGCAGAACTTTAAAAGTGCTCAT
CATTGGAAAACGTTCTTCGGGGCGAAAACTCTCAAGGATCTTACCGCTGTTGAGATCCAGTTCGATGTAA
CCCACTCGTGCACCCAACTGATCTTCAGCATCTTTTACTTTCACCAGCGTTTCTGGGTGAGCAAAAACAG
GAAGGCAAAATGCCGCAAAAAAGGGAATAAGGGCGACACGGAAATGTTGAATACTCATACTCTTCCTTTT
TCAATATTATTGAAGCATTTATCAGGGTTATTGTCTCATGAGCGGATACATATTTGAATGTATTTAGAAA
AATAAACAAATAGGGGTTCCGCGCACATTTCCCCGAAAAGTGCCACCTGACGTCTAAGAAACCATTATTA
TCATGACATTAACCTATAAAAATAGGCGTATCACGAGGCCCTTTCGTCTCGCGCGTTTCGGTGATGACGG
TGAAAACCTCTGACACATGCAGCTCCCGGAGACGGTCACAGCTTGTCTGTAAGCGGATGCCGGGAGCAGA
CAAGCCCGTCAGGGCGCGTCAGCGGGTGTTGGCGGGTGTCGGGGCTGGCTTAACTATGCGGCATCAGAGC
AGATTGTACTGAGAGTGCACCATATGCGGTGTGAAATACCGCACAGATGCGTAAGGAGAAAATACCGCAT
CAGGCGCCATTCGCCATTCAGGCTGCGCAACTGTTGGGAAGGGCGATCGGTGCGGGCCTCTTCGCTATTA
CGCCAGCTGGCGAAAGGGGGATGTGCTGCAAGGCGATTAAGTTGGGTAACGCCAGGGTTTTCCCAGTCAC
GACGTTGTAAAACGACGGCGCAAGGAATGGTGCATGCAAGGAGATGGCGCCCAACAGTCCCCCGGCCACG
GGGCCTGCCACCATACCCACGCCGAAACAAGCGCTCATGAGCCCGAAGTGGCGAGCCCGATCTTCCCCAT
CGGTGATGTCGGCGATATAGGCGCCAGCAACCGCACCTGTGGCGCCGGTGATGCCGGCCACGATGCGTCC
GGCGTAGAGGCGATTAGTCCAATTTGTTAAAGACAGGATATCAGTGGTCCAGGCTCTAGTTTTGACTCAA
CAATATCACCAGCTGAAGCCTATAGAGTACGAGCCATAGATAAAATAAAAGATTTTATTTAGTCTCCAGA
AAAAGGGGGGAATGAAAGACCCCACCTGTAGGTTTGGCAAGCTAGCTTAAGTAACGCCATTTTGCAAGGC
ATGGAAAATACATAACTGAGAATAGAGAAGTTCAGATCAAGGTTAGGAACAGAGAGACAGCAGAATATGG
GCCAAACAGGATATCTGTGGTAAGCAGTTCCTGCCCCGGCTCAGGGCCAAGAACAGATGGTCCCCAGATG
CGGTCCCGCCCTCAGCAGTTTCTAGAGAACCATCAGATGTTTCCAGGGTGCCCCAAGGACCTGAAATGAC
CCTGTGCCTTATTTGAACTAACCAATCAGTTCGCTTCTCGCTTCTGTTCGCGCGCTTCTGCTCCCCGAGC
TCAATAAAAGAGCCCACAACCCCTCACTCGGCGCGCCAGTCCTCCGATAGACTGCGTCGCCCGGGTACCC
GTATTCCCAATAAAGCCTCTTGCTGTTTGCATCCGAATCGTGGACTCGCTGATCCTTGGGAGGGTCTCCT
CAGATTGATTGACTGCCCACCTCGGGGGTCTTTCATTTGGAGGTTCCACCGAGATTTGGAGACCCCTGCC
CAGGGACCACCGACCCCCCCGCCGGGAGGTAAGCTGGCCAGCGGTCGTTTCGTGTCTGTCTCTGTCTTTG
TGCGTGTTTGTGCCGGCATCTAATGTTTGCGCCTGCGTCTGTACTAGTTAGCTAACTAGCTCTGTATCTG
GCGGACCCGTGGTGGAACTGACGAGTTCTGAACACCCGGCCGCAACCCTGGGAGACGTCCCAGGGACTTT
GGGGGCCGTTTTTGTGGCCCGACCTGAGGAAGGGAGTCGATGTGGAATCCGACCCCGTCAGGATATGTGG
TTCTGGTAGGAGACGAGAACCTAAAACAGTTCCCGCCTCCGTCTGAATTTTTGCTTTCGGTTTGGAACCG
AAGCCGCGCGTCTTGTCTGCTGCAGCGCTGCAGCATCGTTCTGTGTTGTCTCTGTCTGACTGTGTTTCTG
TATTTGTCTGAAAATTAGGGCCAGACTGTTACCACTCCCTTAAGTTTGACCTTAGGTCACTGGAAAGATG
TCGAGCGGATCGCTCACAACCAGTCGGTAGATGTCAAGAAGAGACGTTGGGTTACCTTCTGCTCTGCAGA
ATGGCCAACCTTTAACGTCGGATGGCCGCGAGACGGCACCTTTAACCGAGACCTCATCACCCAGGTTAAG
ATCAAGGTCTTTTCACCTGGCCCGCATGGACACCCAGACCAGGTCCCCTACATCGTGACCTGGGAA
Features (pLannotate 1.2.2; 20 found; start..end, strand, type, name):
    231..1376    +  CDS            Casp4: CASP4_MOUSE - Also known as Casp11 From Mus musculus (Mouse).
   1383..1416    -  misc_feature   MCS (fragment): pBluescript multiple cloning site
   1518..1980    +  misc_feature   IRES: internal ribosome entry site (IRES) of the encephalomyocarditis virus (EMCV)
   1994..2713    +  CDS            EGFP: the original enhanced GFP (Yang et al., 1996) mammalian codon-optimized
   2775..3289    +  LTR            3' LTR: 3' long terminal repeat from murine embryonic stem cell virus
   3451..3467    -  protein_bind   lac operator: The lac repressor binds to the lac operator to inhibit transcription in E. coli. This inhibition can be relieved by adding lactose or isopropyl-β-D-thiogalactopyranoside (IPTG). lac repressor encoded by lacI
   3475..3505    -  promoter       lac promoter: promoter for the E. coli lac operon
   3520..3541    -  protein_bind   CAP binding site: CAP binding activates transcription in the presence of cAMP. E. coli catabolite activator protein
   3554..3646    -  CDS            lacI (fragment): lac repressor; lacI; The lac repressor binds to the lac operator to inhibit transcription in E. coli. This inhibition can be relieved by adding lactose or isopropyl-β-D-thiogalactopyranoside (IPTG).
   3829..4417    -  rep_origin     ori: high-copy-number ColE1/pMB1/pBR322/pUC origin of replication
   4588..5448    -  CDS            AmpR: β-lactamase; bla; confers resistance to ampicillin, carbenicillin, and related antibiotics
   5449..5553    -  promoter       AmpR promoter: bla
   5648..5683    +  CDS            rop (fragment): Rop protein, which maintains plasmids at low copy number; rop
   5785..5884    +  misc_feature   bom (fragment): basis of mobility region from pBR322
   5890..6039    -  CDS            lacZα (fragment): LacZα fragment of β-galactosidase; lacZ fragment
   6039..6240    -  CDS            TcR (fragment): tetracycline efflux protein; tet; confers resistance to tetracycline
   6241..6339    +  CDS            env (fragment): murine leukemia virus gPr80 envelope polyprotein precursor; env; proteolytically cleaved into gp70SU and p15TM subunits
   6381..6897    +  LTR            5' LTR: 5' long terminal repeat from murine embryonic stem cell virus
   6961..7302    +  misc_feature   MESV Ψ: packaging signal of murine embryonic stem cell virus
   7369..159     +  CDS            gag (truncated) (across the origin): truncated Moloney murine leukemia virus (MMLV) gag gene lacking the start codon
