[The description below was written by a language model from this plasmid's Addgene catalogue record and pLannotate feature annotations shown in this document.]
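Description:
pMSCV-IRES-GFP-Hybrid-caspase (mCARD11/cEnz) is a gammaretroviral transfer plasmid built on the pMSCV-IRES-EGFP backbone, used to express a chimeric inflammatory caspase in mammalian cells by retroviral transduction. In bacteria it is maintained through a high-copy ColE1/pUC-type origin and selected with ampicillin via the β-lactamase gene. The remaining bacterial annotations (lac promoter/operator and fragments of lacI, lacZα, rop, bom and TcR) are backbone remnants with no evident role in the design.

The proviral region is bounded by 5′ and 3′ long terminal repeats from murine embryonic stem cell virus. The 5′ LTR supplies the promoter listed in the record, and it is followed by the MESV Ψ packaging signal and a truncated gag segment lacking its start codon, which together allow the genomic RNA to be packaged when viral proteins are supplied in trans by a packaging system. The roughly 1.2 kb insert, cloned between NotI and SalI, encodes the CARD domain of mouse caspase-11 fused to the catalytic domain of canine caspase-1/4, with an N-terminal Myc tag according to the catalogue. The automated annotation labels the entire open reading frame as mouse Casp4/Casp11 and does not separately mark the canine portion or the tag. Downstream, an EMCV IRES drives translation of EGFP from the same transcript, so green fluorescence identifies transduced cells and lets them be sorted.

The associated study concerns redesigning the LPS receptor caspase-4 into an interleukin-1β converting enzyme. A domain-swap hybrid of this kind fits experiments that assign functions to the CARD versus the enzymatic domain, although the record gives the purpose only as expression of an inflammatory caspase gene.
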