Addgene plasmid #183398: pMSCV-IRES-GFP-Hybrid-caspase_mouse-caspase-11-CARD+canine-Caspase-1/4-catalytic domain
Purpose: Expression of mammalian inflammatory caspase gene in mammalian cells by retroviral transduction
Depositing lab: Jonathan Kagan. Depositing organization: Boston Children's Hospital. Publication: Evolution-inspired redesign of the LPS receptor caspase-4 into an interleukin-1beta converting enzyme. Devant P, Cao A, Kagan JC. Sci Immunol. 2021 Aug 10;6(62). doi: 10.1126/sciimmunol.abh3567. PubMed 34734155.
Backbone
  Vector backbone: pMSCV-IRES-EGFP
  Backbone size w/o insert (bp): 6400
  Vector type: Retroviral
Growth in bacteria
  Bacterial resistance: Ampicillin, 100 μg/mL
  Growth temperature: 37°C
  Growth strain: NEB Stable
  Copy number: High Copy
Gene/Insert
  Gene/Insert name: CARD domain of mouse caspase-11 fused to catalytic domain of canine caspase-1/4 (alt name: mCARD11/cEnz)
  Species: M. musculus (mouse), Synthetic
  Insert size (bp): 1200
  Promoter: MESV
  Tag / fusion protein: Myc (N terminal on insert)
  Cloning method: Restriction Enzyme; 5′ cloning site NotI (not destroyed); 3′ cloning site SalI (not destroyed)
  Sequencing primers: 5′ MSCV-fwd; 3′ MSCV-rev
Terms and licenses: Academic/Nonprofit Terms; Industry Terms: Not Available to Industry
How to cite: pMSCV-IRES-GFP-Hybrid-caspase_mouse-caspase-11-CARD+canine-Caspase-1/4-catalytic domain was a gift from Jonathan Kagan (Addgene plasmid # 183398 ; http://n2t.net/addgene:183398 ; RRID:Addgene_183398)
